>Addgene plasmid #58253 | pAdSh.PGK.Cas9 | depositor full sequence | sequence record 89645 | pAdSh.PGK.Cas9 sequence 11652 bps
CATCATCAATAATATACCTTATTTTGGATTGAAGCCAATATGATAATGAGGGGGTGGAGTTTGTGACGTG
GCGCGGGGCGTGGGAACGGGGCGGGTGACGTAGTAGTGTGGCGGAAGTGTGATGTTGCAAGTGTGGCGGA
ACACATGTAAGCGACGGATGTGGCAAAAGTGACGTTTTTGGTGTGCGCCGGTGTACACAGGAAGTGACAA
TTTTCGCGCGGTTTTAGGCGGATGTTGTAGTAAATTTGGGCGTAACCGAGTAAGATTTGGCCATTTTCGC
GGGAAAACTGAATAAGAGGAAGTGAAATCTGAATAATTTTGTGTTACTCATAGCGCGTAATACTGGTACC
GGTTGTTAACGTTAGCCGGCTACGTATACTCCGGAATATTAATAGGCCTAGGATGCATATGGCGGCCGCC
TGCAGCTGGCGCCATCGATACGCGTACTTCCACGGGGTTGGGGTTGCGCCTTTTCCAAGGCAGCCCTGGG
TTTGCGCAGGGACGCGGCTGCTCTGGGCGTGGTTCCGGGAAACGCAGCGGCGCCGACCCTGGGTCTCGCA
CATTCTTCACGTCCGTTCGCAGCGTCACCCGGATCTTCGCCGCTACCCTTGTGGGCCCCCCGGCGACGCT
TCCTGCTCCGCCCCTAAGTCGGGAAGGTTCCTTGCGGTTCGCGGCGTGCCGGACGTGACAAACGGAAGCC
GCACGTCTCACTAGTACCCTCGCAGACGGACAGCGCCAGGGAGCAATGGCAGCGCGCCGACCGCGATGGG
CTGTGGCCAATAGCGGCTGCTCAGCAGGGCGCGCCGAGAGCAGCGGCCGGGAAGGGGCGGTGCGGGAGGC
GGGGTGTGGGGCGGTAGTGTGGGCCCTGTTCCTGCCCGCGCGGTGTTCCGCATTCTGCAAGCCTCCGGAG
CGCACGTCGGCAGTCGGCTCCCTCGTTGACCGAATCACCGACCTCTCTCCCCACCGGGTACGTCGCTAGA
GGATCGAACCCTTGCCACCATGGACAAGAAGTACTCCATTGGGCTCGATATCGGCACAAACAGCGTCGGC
TGGGCCGTCATTACGGACGAGTACAAGGTGCCGAGCAAAAAATTCAAAGTTCTGGGCAATACCGATCGCC
ACAGCATAAAGAAGAACCTCATTGGCGCCCTCCTGTTCGACTCCGGGGAGACGGCCGAAGCCACGCGGCT
CAAAAGAACAGCACGGCGCAGATATACCCGCAGAAAGAATCGGATCTGCTACCTGCAGGAGATCTTTAGT
AATGAGATGGCTAAGGTGGATGACTCTTTCTTCCATAGGCTGGAGGAGTCCTTTTTGGTGGAGGAGGATA
AAAAGCACGAGCGCCACCCAATCTTTGGCAATATCGTGGACGAGGTGGCGTACCATGAAAAGTACCCAAC
CATATATCATCTGAGGAAGAAGCTTGTAGACAGTACTGATAAGGCTGACTTGCGGTTGATCTATCTCGCG
CTGGCGCATATGATCAAATTTCGGGGACACTTCCTCATCGAGGGGGACCTGAACCCAGACAACAGCGATG
TCGACAAACTCTTTATCCAACTGGTTCAGACTTACAATCAGCTTTTCGAAGAGAACCCGATCAACGCATC
CGGAGTTGACGCCAAAGCAATCCTGAGCGCTAGGCTGTCCAAATCCCGGCGGCTCGAAAACCTCATCGCA
CAGCTCCCTGGGGAGAAGAAGAACGGCCTGTTTGGTAATCTTATCGCCCTGTCACTCGGGCTGACCCCCA
ACTTTAAATCTAACTTCGACCTGGCCGAAGATGCCAAGCTTCAACTGAGCAAAGACACCTACGATGATGA
TCTCGACAATCTGCTGGCCCAGATCGGCGACCAGTACGCAGACCTTTTTTTGGCGGCAAAGAACCTGTCA
GACGCCATTCTGCTGAGTGATATTCTGCGAGTGAACACGGAGATCACCAAAGCTCCGCTGAGCGCTAGTA
TGATCAAGCGCTATGATGAGCACCACCAAGACTTGACTTTGCTGAAGGCCCTTGTCAGACAGCAACTGCC
TGAGAAGTACAAGGAAATTTTCTTCGATCAGTCTAAAAATGGCTACGCCGGATACATTGACGGCGGAGCA
AGCCAGGAGGAATTTTACAAATTTATTAAGCCCATCTTGGAAAAAATGGACGGCACCGAGGAGCTGCTGG
TAAAGCTTAACAGAGAAGATCTGTTGCGCAAACAGCGCACTTTCGACAATGGAAGCATCCCCCACCAGAT
TCACCTGGGCGAACTGCACGCTATCCTCAGGCGGCAAGAGGATTTCTACCCCTTTTTGAAAGATAACAGG
GAAAAGATTGAGAAAATCCTCACATTTCGGATACCCTACTATGTAGGCCCCCTCGCCCGGGGAAATTCCA
GATTCGCGTGGATGACTCGCAAATCAGAAGAGACCATCACTCCCTGGAACTTCGAGGAAGTCGTGGATAA
GGGGGCCTCTGCCCAGTCCTTCATCGAAAGGATGACTAACTTTGATAAAAATCTGCCTAACGAAAAGGTG
CTTCCTAAACACTCTCTGCTGTACGAGTACTTCACAGTTTATAACGAGCTCACCAAGGTCAAATACGTCA
CAGAAGGGATGAGAAAGCCAGCATTCCTGTCTGGAGAGCAGAAGAAAGCTATCGTGGACCTCCTCTTCAA
GACGAACCGGAAAGTTACCGTGAAACAGCTCAAAGAAGACTATTTCAAAAAGATTGAATGTTTCGACTCT
GTTGAAATCAGCGGAGTGGAGGATCGCTTCAACGCATCCCTGGGAACGTATCACGATCTCCTGAAAATCA
TTAAAGACAAGGACTTCCTGGACAATGAGGAGAACGAGGACATTCTTGAGGACATTGTCCTCACCCTTAC
GTTGTTTGAAGATAGGGAGATGATTGAAGAACGCTTGAAAACTTACGCTCATCTCTTCGACGACAAAGTC
ATGAAACAGCTCAAGAGGCGCCGATATACAGGATGGGGGCGGCTGTCAAGAAAACTGATCAATGGGATCC
GAGACAAGCAGAGTGGAAAGACAATCCTGGATTTTCTTAAGTCCGATGGATTTGCCAACCGGAACTTCAT
GCAGTTGATCCATGATGACTCTCTCACCTTTAAGGAGGACATCCAGAAAGCACAAGTTTCTGGCCAGGGG
GACAGTCTTCACGAGCACATCGCTAATCTTGCAGGTAGCCCAGCTATCAAAAAGGGAATACTGCAGACCG
TTAAGGTCGTGGATGAACTCGTCAAAGTAATGGGAAGGCATAAGCCCGAGAATATCGTTATCGAGATGGC
CCGAGAGAACCAAACTACCCAGAAGGGACAGAAGAACAGTAGGGAAAGGATGAAGAGGATTGAAGAGGGT
ATAAAAGAACTGGGGTCCCAAATCCTTAAGGAACACCCAGTTGAAAACACCCAGCTTCAGAATGAGAAGC
TCTACCTGTACTACCTGCAGAACGGCAGGGACATGTACGTGGATCAGGAACTGGACATCAATCGGCTCTC
CGACTACGACGTGGATCATATCGTGCCCCAGTCTTTTCTCAAAGATGATTCTATTGATAATAAAGTGTTG
ACAAGATCCGATAAAAATAGAGGGAAGAGTGATAACGTCCCCTCAGAAGAAGTTGTCAAGAAAATGAAAA
ATTATTGGCGGCAGCTGCTGAACGCCAAACTGATCACACAACGGAAGTTCGATAATCTGACTAAGGCTGA
ACGAGGTGGCCTGTCTGAGTTGGATAAAGCCGGCTTCATCAAAAGGCAGCTTGTTGAGACACGCCAGATC
ACCAAGCACGTGGCCCAAATTCTCGATTCACGCATGAACACCAAGTACGATGAAAATGACAAACTGATTC
GAGAGGTGAAAGTTATTACTCTGAAGTCTAAGCTGGTCTCAGATTTCAGAAAGGACTTTCAGTTTTATAA
GGTGAGAGAGATCAACAATTACCACCATGCGCATGATGCCTACCTGAATGCAGTGGTAGGCACTGCACTT
ATCAAAAAATATCCCAAGCTTGAATCTGAATTTGTTTACGGAGACTATAAAGTGTACGATGTTAGGAAAA
TGATCGCAAAGTCTGAGCAGGAAATAGGCAAGGCCACCGCTAAGTACTTCTTTTACAGCAATATTATGAA
TTTTTTCAAGACCGAGATTACACTGGCCAATGGAGAGATTCGGAAGCGACCACTTATCGAAACAAACGGA
GAAACAGGAGAAATCGTGTGGGACAAGGGTAGGGATTTCGCGACAGTCCGGAAGGTCCTGTCCATGCCGC
AGGTGAACATCGTTAAAAAGACCGAAGTACAGACCGGAGGCTTCTCCAAGGAAAGTATCCTCCCGAAAAG
GAACAGCGACAAGCTGATCGCACGCAAAAAAGATTGGGACCCCAAGAAATACGGCGGATTCGATTCTCCT
ACAGTCGCTTACAGTGTACTGGTTGTGGCCAAAGTGGAGAAAGGGAAGTCTAAAAAACTCAAAAGCGTCA
AGGAACTGCTGGGCATCACAATCATGGAGCGATCAAGCTTCGAAAAAAACCCCATCGACTTTCTCGAGGC
GAAAGGATATAAAGAGGTCAAAAAAGACCTCATCATTAAGCTTCCCAAGTACTCTCTCTTTGAGCTTGAA
AACGGCCGGAAACGAATGCTCGCTAGTGCGGGCGAGCTGCAGAAAGGTAACGAGCTGGCACTGCCCTCTA
AATACGTTAATTTCTTGTATCTGGCCAGCCACTATGAAAAGCTCAAAGGGTCTCCCGAAGATAATGAGCA
GAAGCAGCTGTTCGTGGAACAACACAAACACTACCTTGATGAGATCATCGAGCAAATAAGCGAATTCTCC
AAAAGAGTGATCCTCGCCGACGCTAACCTCGATAAGGTGCTTTCTGCTTACAATAAGCACAGGGATAAGC
CCATCAGGGAGCAGGCAGAAAACATTATCCACTTGTTTACTCTGACCAACTTGGGCGCGCCTGCAGCCTT
CAAGTACTTCGACACCACCATAGACAGAAAGCGGTACACCTCTACAAAGGAGGTCCTGGACGCCACACTG
ATTCATCAGTCAATTACGGGGCTCTATGAAACAAGAATCGACCTCTCTCAGCTCGGTGGAGACAGCAGGG
CTGACCCCAAGAAGAAGAGGAAGGTGTGAAAGGGTTCGATCCCTACCCGACCGCGGACATGTACAGAGCT
CGAGCGGCCGCTTCGAGCAGACATGATAAGATACATTGATGAGTTTGGACAAACCACAACTAGAATGCAG
TGAAAAAAATGCTTTATTTGTGAAATTTGTGATGCTATTGCTTTATTTGTAACCATTATAAGCTGCAATA
AACAAGTTAACAACAACAATTGCATTCATTTTATGTTTCAGGTTCAGGGGGAGGTGTGGGAGGTTTTTTA
AAGCAAGTAAAACCTCTACAAATGTGGTAAAATCGATAAGGATCTGGGCGTGGTTAAGGGTGGGAAAGAA
TATATAAGGTGGGGGTCTTATGTAGTTTTGTATCTGTTTTGCAGCAGCCGCCGCCGCCATGAGCACCAAC
TCGTTTGATGGAAGCATTGTGAGCTCATATTTGACAACGCGCATGCCCCCATGGGCCGGGGTGCGTCAGA
ATGTGATGGGCTCCAGCATTGATGGTCGCCCCGTCCTGCCCGCAAACTCTACTACCTTGACCTACGAGAC
CGTGTCTGGAACGCCGTTGGAGACTGCAGCCTCCGCCGCCGCTTCAGCCGCTGCAGCCACCGCCCGCGGG
ATTGTGACTGACTTTGCTTTCCTGAGCCCGCTTGCAAGCAGTGCAGCTTCCCGTTCATCCGCCCGCGATG
ACAAGTTGACGGCTCTTTTGGCACAATTGGATTCTTTGACCCGGGAACTTAATGTCGTTTCTCAGCAGCT
GTTGGATCTGCGCCAGCAGGTTTCTGCCCTGAAGGCTTCCTCCCCTCCCAATGCGGTTTAAAACATAAAT
AAAAAACCAGACTCTGTTTGGATTTGGATCAAGCAAGTGTCTTGCTGTCTTTATTTAGGGGTTTTGCGCG
CGCGGTAGGCCCGGGACCAGCGGTCTCGGTCGTTGAGGGTCCTGTGTATTTTTTCCAGGACGTGGTAAAG
GTGACTCTGGATGTTCAGATACATGGGCATAAGCCCGTCTCTGGGGTGGAGGTAGCACCACTGCAGAGCT
TCATGCTGCGGGGTGGTGTTGTAGATGATCCAGTCGTAGCAGGAGCGCTGGGCGTGGTGCCTAAAAATGT
CTTTCAGTAGCAAGCTGATTGCCAGGGGCAGGCCCTTGGTGTAAGTGTTTACAAAGCGGTTAAGCTGGGA
TGGGTGCATACGTGGGGATATGAGATGCATCTTGGACTGTATTTTTAGGTTGGCTATGTTCCCAGCCATA
TCCCTCCGGGGATTCATGTTGTGCAGAACCACCAGCACAGTGTATCCGGTGCACTTGGGAAATTTGTCAT
GTAGCTTAGAAGGAAATGCGTGGAAGAACTTGGAGACGCCCTTGTGACCTCCAAGATTTTCCATGCATTC
GTCCATAATGATGGCAATGGGCCCACGGGCGGCGGCCTGGGCGAAGATATTTCTGGGATCACTAACGTCA
TAGTTGTGTTCCAGGATGAGATCGTCATAGGCCATTTTTACAAAGCGCGGGCGGAGGGTGCCAGACTGCG
GTATAATGGTTCCATCCGGCCCAGGGGCGTAGTTACCCTCACAGATTTGCATTTCCCACGCTTTGAGTTC
AGATGGGGGGATCATGTCTACCTGCGGGGCGATGAAGAAAACGGTTTCCGGGGTAGGGGAGATCAGCTGG
GAAGAAAGCAGGTTCCTGAGCAGCTGCGACTTACCGCAGCCGGTGGGCCCGTAAATCACACCTATTACCG
GGTGCAACTGGTAGTTAAGAGAGCTGCAGCTGCCGTCATCCCTGAGCAGGGGGGCCACTTCGTTAAGCAT
GTCCCTGACTCGCATGTTTTCCCTGACCAAATCCGCCAGAAGGCGCTCGCCGCCCAGCGATAGCAGTTCT
TGCAAGGAAGCAAAGTTTTTCAACGGTTTGAGACCGTCCGCCGTAGGCATGCTTTTGAGCGTTTGACCAA
GCAGTTCCAGGCGGTCCCACAGCTCGGTCACCTGCTCTACGGCATCTCGATCCAGCATATCTCCTCGTTT
CGCGGGTTGGGGCGGCTTTCGCTGTACGGCAGTAGTCGGTGCTCGTCCAGACGGGCCAGGGTCATGTCTT
TCCACGGGCGCAGGGTCCTCGTCAGCGTAGTCTGGGTCACGGTGAAGGGGTGCGCTCCGGGCTGCGCGCT
GGCCAGGGTGCGCTTGAGGCTGGTCCTGCTGGTGCTGAAGCGCTGCCGGTCTTCGCCCTGCGCGTCGGCC
AGGTAGCATTTGACCATGGTGTCATAGTCCAGCCCCTCCGCGGCGTGGCCCTTGGCGCGCAGCTTGCCCT
TGGAGGAGGCGCCGCACGAGGGGCAGTGCAGACTTTTGAGGGCGTAGAGCTTGGGCGCGAGAAATACCGA
TTCCGGGGAGTAGGCATCCGCGCCGCAGGCCCCGCAGACGGTCTCGCATTCCACGAGCCAGGTGAGCTCT
GGCCGTTCGGGGTCAAAAACCAGGTTTCCCCCATGCTTTTTGATGCGTTTCTTACCTCTGGTTTCCATGA
GCCGGTGTCCACGCTCGGTGACGAAAAGGCTGTCCGTGTCCCCGTATACAGACTTGAGAGGGAGTTTAAA
CGAATTCAATAGCTTGTTGCATGGGCGGCGATATAAAATGCAAGGTGCTGCTCAAAAAATCAGGCAAAGC
CTCGCGCAAAAAAGAAAGCACATCGTAGTCATGCTCATGCAGATAAAGGCAGGTAAGCTCCGGAACCACC
ACAGAAAAAGACACCATTTTTCTCTCAAACATGTCTGCGGGTTTCTGCATAAACACAAAATAAAATAACA
AAAAAACATTTAAACATTAGAAGCCTGTCTTACAACAGGAAAAACAACCCTTATAAGCATAAGACGGACT
ACGGCCATGCCGGCGTGACCGTAAAAAAACTGGTCACCGTGATTAAAAAGCACCACCGACAGCTCCTCGG
TCATGTCCGGAGTCATAATGTAAGACTCGGTAAACACATCAGGTTGATTCATCGGTCAGTGCTAAAAAGC
GACCGAAATAGCCCGGGGGAATACATACCCGCAGGCGTAGAGACAACATTACAGCCCCCATAGGAGGTAT
AACAAAATTAATAGGAGAGAAAAACACATAAACACCTGAAAAACCCTCCTGCCTAGGCAAAATAGCACCC
TCCCGCTCCAGAACAACATACAGCGCTTCACAGCGGCAGCCTAACAGTCAGCCTTACCAGTAAAAAAGAA
AACCTATTAAAAAAACACCACTCGACACGGCACCAGCTCAATCAGTCACAGTGTAAAAAAGGGCCAAGTG
CAGAGCGAGTATATATAGGACTAAAAAATGACGTAACGGTTAAAGTCCACAAAAAACACCCAGAAAACCG
CACGCGAACCTACGCCCAGAAACGAAAGCCAAAAAACCCACAACTTCCTCAAATCGTCACTTCCGTTTTC
CCACGTTACGTAACTTCCCATTTTAAGAAAACTACAATTCCCAACACATACAAGTTACTCCGCCCTAAAA
CCTACGTCACCCGCCCCGTTCCCACGCCCCGCGCCACGTCACAAACTCCACCCCCTCATTATCATATTGG
CTTCAATCCAAAATAAGGTATATTATTGATGATGTTAATTAACATGCATGGATCCATATGCGGTGTGAAA
TACCGCACAGATGCGTAAGGAGAAAATACCGCATCAGGCGCTCTTCCGCTTCCTCGCTCACTGACTCGCT
GCGCTCGGTCGTTCGGCTGCGGCGAGCGGTATCAGCTCACTCAAAGGCGGTAATACGGTTATCCACAGAA
TCAGGGGATAACGCAGGAAAGAACATGTGAGCAAAAGGCCAGCAAAAGGCCAGGAACCGTAAAAAGGCCG
CGTTGCTGGCGTTTTTCCATAGGCTCCGCCCCCCTGACGAGCATCACAAAAATCGACGCTCAAGTCAGAG
GTGGCGAAACCCGACAGGACTATAAAGATACCAGGCGTTTCCCCCTGGAAGCTCCCTCGTGCGCTCTCCT
GTTCCGACCCTGCCGCTTACCGGATACCTGTCCGCCTTTCTCCCTTCGGGAAGCGTGGCGCTTTCTCATA
GCTCACGCTGTAGGTATCTCAGTTCGGTGTAGGTCGTTCGCTCCAAGCTGGGCTGTGTGCACGAACCCCC
CGTTCAGCCCGACCGCTGCGCCTTATCCGGTAACTATCGTCTTGAGTCCAACCCGGTAAGACACGACTTA
TCGCCACTGGCAGCAGCCACTGGTAACAGGATTAGCAGAGCGAGGTATGTAGGCGGTGCTACAGAGTTCT
TGAAGTGGTGGCCTAACTACGGCTACACTAGAAGGACAGTATTTGGTATCTGCGCTCTGCTGAAGCCAGT
TACCTTCGGAAAAAGAGTTGGTAGCTCTTGATCCGGCAAACAAACCACCGCTGGTAGCGGTGGTTTTTTT
GTTTGCAAGCAGCAGATTACGCGCAGAAAAAAAGGATCTCAAGAAGATCCTTTGATCTTTTCTACGGGGT
CTGACGCTCAGTGGAACGAAAACTCACGTTAAGGGATTTTGGTCATGAGATTATCAAAAAGGATCTTCAC
CTAGATCCTTTTAAATTAAAAATGAAGTTTTAAATCAATCTAAAGTATATATGAGTAAACTTGGTCTGAC
AGTTACCAATGCTTAATCAGTGAGGCACCTATCTCAGCGATCTGTCTATTTCGTTCATCCATAGTTGCCT
GACTCCCCGTCGTGTAGATAACTACGATACGGGAGGGCTTACCATCTGGCCCCAGTGCTGCAATGATACC
GCGAGACCCACGCTCACCGGCTCCAGATTTATCAGCAATAAACCAGCCAGCCGGAAGGGCCGAGCGCAGA
AGTGGTCCTGCAACTTTATCCGCCTCCATCCAGTCTATTAATTGTTGCCGGGAAGCTAGAGTAAGTAGTT
CGCCAGTTAATAGTTTGCGCAACGTTGTTGCCATTGCTGCAGCCATGAGATTATCAAAAAGGATCTTCAC
CTAGATCCTTTTCACGTAGAAAGCCAGTCCGCAGAAACGGTGCTGACCCCGGATGAATGTCAGCTACTGG
GCTATCTGGACAAGGGAAAACGCAAGCGCAAAGAGAAAGCAGGTAGCTTGCAGTGGGCTTACATGGCGAT
AGCTAGACTGGGCGGTTTTATGGACAGCAAGCGAACCGGAATTGCCAGCTGGGGCGCCCTCTGGTAAGGT
TGGGAAGCCCTGCAAAGTAAACTGGATGGCTTTCTTGCCGCCAAGGATCTGATGGCGCAGGGGATCAAGC
TCTGATCAAGAGACAGGATGAGGATCGTTTCGCATGATTGAACAAGATGGATTGCACGCAGGTTCTCCGG
CCGCTTGGGTGGAGAGGCTATTCGGCTATGACTGGGCACAACAGACAATCGGCTGCTCTGATGCCGCCGT
GTTCCGGCTGTCAGCGCAGGGGCGCCCGGTTCTTTTTGTCAAGACCGACCTGTCCGGTGCCCTGAATGAA
CTGCAAGACGAGGCAGCGCGGCTATCGTGGCTGGCCACGACGGGCGTTCCTTGCGCAGCTGTGCTCGACG
TTGTCACTGAAGCGGGAAGGGACTGGCTGCTATTGGGCGAAGTGCCGGGGCAGGATCTCCTGTCATCTCA
CCTTGCTCCTGCCGAGAAAGTATCCATCATGGCTGATGCAATGCGGCGGCTGCATACGCTTGATCCGGCT
ACCTGCCCATTCGACCACCAAGCGAAACATCGCATCGAGCGAGCACGTACTCGGATGGAAGCCGGTCTTG
TCGATCAGGATGATCTGGACGAAGAGCATCAGGGGCTCGCGCCAGCCGAACTGTTCGCCAGGCTCAAGGC
GAGCATGCCCGACGGCGAGGATCTCGTCGTGACCCATGGCGATGCCTGCTTGCCGAATATCATGGTGGAA
AATGGCCGCTTTTCTGGATTCATCGACTGTGGCCGGCTGGGTGTGGCGGACCGCTATCAGGACATAGCGT
TGGCTACCCGTGATATTGCTGAAGAGCTTGGCGGCGAATGGGCTGACCGCTTCCTCGTGCTTTACGGTAT
CGCCGCTCCCGATTCGCAGCGCATCGCCTTCTATCGCCTTCTTGACGAGTTCTTCTGAATTTTGTTAAAA
TTTTTGTTAAATCAGCTCATTTTTTAACCAATAGGCCGAAATCGGCAACATCCCTTATAAATCAAAAGAA
TAGACCGCGATAGGGT
[37 nt withheld, positions 11287-11323]
AAAGAACGTGGACTCCAACGTCAAAGG
[64 nt withheld, positions 11351-11414]
CGGTCGAGGTGCCGTAAAGCT
[56 nt withheld, positions 11436-11491]
G
[95 nt withheld, positions 11493-11587]
GCGCTTAATGCGCCGCTACAGGGCGCGTCCATTCGCCATTCAGGATCGAATTAATTCTTAATTAA
Features (pLannotate 1.2.2; 18 found; start..end, strand, type, name):
      1..103     +  repeat_region  ITR: inverted terminal repeat of human adenovirus serotype 5 inverted
    191..341     +  misc_signal    Ad5 Ψ: packaging signal for adenovirus serotype 5
    454..937     +  promoter       hPGK promoter: human phosphoglycerate kinase 1 promoter
   1000..5103    +  CDS            cas9: CAS9_STRP1 - Also known as csn1 From Streptococcus pyogenes serotype M1.
   5207..5328    -  polyA_signal   SV40 poly(A) signal: SV40 polyadenylation signal
   5351..5419    -  CDS            large T antigen (fragment): large T antigen from SV40 (simian virus 40)
   5519..5938    +  CDS            IX: CAP9_ADE05 - Experimental evidence at protein level: Swiss-Prot protein existence level 1. Structural component of the virion that acts as a cement protein on the capsid exterior and forms triskelion structures consisting of three molecules that stabilize three hexon trimers at the center of each icosahedral facet and fixes the peripentonal hexons. Dispensable for assembly. During virus entry, recruits the anterograde motor kinesin-1 to the capsid docked at the nuclear pore complex thereby subjecting the docked capsid to a pulling force. The resulting tension leads to capsid disruption, disper
   6004..7338    -  CDS            IVa2: PKG1_ADE05 - Experimental evidence at protein level: Swiss-Prot protein existence level 1. Component of the packaging machinery which encapsidates the viral DNA into preformed capsids and transcriptional activator of the viral major late promoter (MLP). Binds, along with packaging proteins 2 and 3, to the specific packaging sequence on the left end of viral genomic DNA and displays ATPase activity thereby providing the power stroke of the packaging machinery. The activity of packaging protein IVa2 is stimulated by protein 33K which acts as a terminase. May be the protein that pumps DNA into th
   7711..7872    -  CDS            E4RF2_ADE02 (fragment): Protein predicted: Swiss-Prot protein existence level 4. From Human adenovirus C serotype 2 (HAdV-2) (Human adenovirus 2).
   7923..8099    -  CDS            E4RF1_ADE02 (fragment): Experimental evidence at protein level: Swiss-Prot protein existence level 1. May modulate tight-junctions functions of infected cells through interactions with PDZ proteins. E4 ORF1 has ben show for Adenovirus 9 to interact with protein involved in tight junction regulation. May play a role in mTOR activation by activating PI3- kinase, thus overriding cellular checkpoint for translation. From Human adenovirus C serotype 2 (HAdV-2) (Human adenovirus 2).
   8101..8289    -  CDS            E4RF1_ADE02 (fragment): Experimental evidence at protein level: Swiss-Prot protein existence level 1. May modulate tight-junctions functions of infected cells through interactions with PDZ proteins. E4 ORF1 has ben show for Adenovirus 9 to interact with protein involved in tight junction regulation. May play a role in mTOR activation by activating PI3- kinase, thus overriding cellular checkpoint for translation. From Human adenovirus C serotype 2 (HAdV-2) (Human adenovirus 2).
   8612..8714    -  repeat_region  ITR: inverted terminal repeat of human adenovirus serotype 5 inverted
   8734..8788    +  misc_feature   bom (fragment): basis of mobility region from pBR322
   8974..9562    -  rep_origin     ori: high-copy-number ColE1/pMB1/pBR322/pUC origin of replication
   9734..10048   -  CDS            bla(M) (fragment): β-lactamase lacking the signal sequence; bla(M); allows cytosolic expression of β-lactamase
  10093..10362   +  CDS            tnpA (fragment): TN5P_ECOLX - Also known as tnp. Experimental evidence at protein level: Swiss-Prot protein existence level 1. Mediates transposition of transposon Tn5 by a 'cut and paste' mechanism. First, the monomeric transposase binds the 19 bp inverted DNA repeats flanking the transposon. Then, dimerization of the DNA- bound transposase creates a synaptic DNA complex. After nicking of the first DNA strand, excision of the transposon proceeds through a series of intermediates. The transposase then mediates the insertion of the transposon at a new site by strand transfer. The activity of the wild- type tran
  10394..11188   +  CDS            NeoR/KanR: aminoglycoside phosphotransferase from Tn5; aph(3')-II (or nptII); confers resistance to neomycin, kanamycin, and G418 (Geneticin®)
  11198..11615   -  rep_origin     f1 ori (sequence partly withheld): f1 bacteriophage origin of replication; arrow indicates direction of (+) strand synthesis
