[The description below was written by a language model from this plasmid's Addgene catalogue record and pLannotate feature annotations shown in this document.]
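Description:
pAdSh.PGK.Cas9 is an adenoviral shuttle plasmid built on a pBR322-based backbone of the pAdEasy system and catalogued as a mammalian expression, adenoviral and CRISPR vector. It is propagated in E. coli under kanamycin selection through a Tn5-derived NeoR/KanR (aminoglycoside phosphotransferase) gene and a ColE1/pBR322-type origin. The catalogue lists it as low copy. An f1 origin, a partial bom site, and remnants of β-lactamase and Tn5 transposase sequences are also annotated in the backbone. The record lists neomycin/G418 as a selectable marker, but no mammalian promoter for the resistance gene appears in the feature table. The stated total size (11,638 bp) differs slightly from the depositor's full sequence (11,652 nt).

The payload is a human codon-optimized Streptococcus pyogenes Cas9 open reading frame, derived in part from an earlier published Cas9 expression plasmid. It is driven by the human phosphoglycerate kinase 1 (PGK) promoter and followed by an SV40 polyadenylation signal, which the automated annotation places on the opposite strand. This cassette sits just downstream of the left adenovirus serotype 5 inverted terminal repeat and the Ad5 packaging signal (Ψ), occupying the position of the early region in a first-generation vector design. Downstream lie adenoviral sequences covering the IX and IVa2 genes, then fragments of E4 open reading frames and the right ITR. In AdEasy-type shuttles, such segments serve as homology arms for recombination with a larger adenoviral backbone plasmid, giving a full-length recombinant vector genome. The plasmid can express Cas9 directly in transfected mammalian cells. According to the associated publication, it was used to generate adenoviral vectors that deliver RNA-guided Cas9 nuclease for targeted mutagenesis in diverse human cell types. No guide RNA cassette is annotated, so the guide must be supplied separately.
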