Addgene plasmid #58253: pAdSh.PGK.Cas9
Purpose: Expresses human codon-optimized S. pyogenes Cas9 from the human PGK-1 gene promoter
Depositing lab: Manuel Goncalves. Depositing organization: Leiden University Medical Center. Publication: Adenoviral vector delivery of RNA-guided CRISPR/Cas9 nuclease complexes induces targeted mutagenesis in a diverse array of human cells. Maggio I, Holkers M, Liu J, Janssen JM, Chen X, Goncalves MA. Sci Rep. 2014 May 29;4:5105. doi: 10.1038/srep05105. PubMed 24870050.
Backbone
  Vector backbone: pBR322-based pAdEasy backbone
  Backbone size w/o insert (bp): 7499
  Total vector size (bp): 11638
  Vector type: Mammalian Expression, Adenoviral, CRISPR
  Selectable markers: Neomycin (select with G418)
Growth in bacteria
  Bacterial resistance: Kanamycin, 50 μg/mL
  Growth temperature: 37°C
  Growth strain: DH5alpha
  Copy number: Low Copy
Gene/Insert
  Gene/Insert name: Human codon-optimized S. pyogenes Cas9 (alt name: Cas9)
  Species: Synthetic
  Insert size (bp): 4139
Resource information
  A portion of this plasmid was derived from a plasmid made by: RNA-guided human genome engineering via Cas9. Mali P, Yang L, Esvelt KM, Aach J, Guell M, DiCarlo JE, Norville JE, Church GM. Science. 2013 Feb 15;339(6121):823-6
Terms and licenses: Academic/Nonprofit Terms; Industry Terms: Not Available to Industry
How to cite: pAdSh.PGK.Cas9 was a gift from Manuel Goncalves (Addgene plasmid # 58253 ; http://n2t.net/addgene:58253 ; RRID:Addgene_58253)
