>Addgene plasmid #58253 | pAdSh.PGK.Cas9 | addgene partial sequence | sequence record 91240 | hPGK-F 5'-GTGTTCCGCATTCTGCAAG-3'
CACCGACCTCTCTCCCCACCGGGTACGTCGCTAGAGGATCGAACCCTTGCCACCATGGACAAGAAGTACT
CCATTGGGCTCGATATCGGCACAAACAGCGTCGGCTGGGCCGTCATTACGGACGAGTACAAGGTGCCGAG
CAAAAAATTCAAAGTTCTGGGCAATACCGATCGCCACAGCATAAAGAAGAACCTCATTGGCGCCCTCCTG
TTCGACTCCGGGGAGACGGCCGAAGCCACGCGGCTCAAAAGAACAGCACGGCGCAGATATACCCGCAGAA
AGAATCGGATCTGCTACCTGCAGGAGATCTTTAGTAATGAGATGGCTAAGGTGGATGACTCTTTCTTCCA
TAGGCTGGAGGAGTCCTTTTTGGTGGAGGAGGATAAAAAGCACGAGCGCCACCCAATCTTTGGCAATAT
