>Addgene plasmid #58253 | pAdSh.PGK.Cas9 | addgene partial sequence | sequence record 92116 | SV40pA-R 5'-GAAATTTGTGATGCTATTGC-3'
CAATAAACAAGTTAACAACAACAATTGCATTCATTTTATGTTTCAGGTTCAGGGGGAGGTGTGGGAGGTT
TTTTAAAGCAAGTAAAACCTCTACAAATGTGGTAAAATCGATAAGGATCTGGGCGTGGTTAAGGGTGGGA
AAGAATATATAAGGTGGGGGTCTTATGTAGTTTTGTATCTGTTTTGCAGCAGCCGCCGCCGCCATGAGCA
CCAACTCGTTTGATGGAAGCATTGTGAGCTCATATTTGACAACGCGCATGCCCCCATGGGCCGGGGTGCG
TCAGAATGTGATGGGCTCCAGCATTGATGGTCGCCCCGTCCTGCCCGCAAACTCTACTACCTTGACCTAC
GAGACCGTGTCTGGAACGCCGTTGGAGACTGCAGCCTCCGCCGCCGCTTCAGCCGCTGCAGCCACCGCCC
GCGGGATTGTGACTGACTTTGCTTTCCTGAGCCCGCTTGCAAGCAGTGCAGCTTCCCGTTCATCCGCCCG
CGATGACAAGTTGACGGCTCTTTTGGCACAATTGGATTCTTTGACCCGGGAACTTAATGTCGTTTCTCAG
CAGCTGTTGGATCTGCGCCAGCAGGTTTCTGCCCTGAAGGCTTCC
