>Addgene plasmid #58253 | pAdSh.PGK.Cas9 | addgene partial sequence | sequence record 93019 | EBV-rev 5'-GTGGTTTGTCCAAACTCATC-3'
AGCGGCCGCTCGAGCTCTGTACATGTCCGCGGTCGGGTAGGGATCGAACCCTTTCACACCTTCCTCTTCT
TCTTGGGGTCAGCCCTGCTGTCTCCACCGAGCTGAGAGAGGTCGATTCTTGTTTCATAGAGCCCCGTAAT
TGACTGATGAATCAGTGTGGCGTCCAGGACCTCCTTTGTAGAGGTGTACCGCTTTCTGTCTATGGTGGTG
TCGAAGTACTTGAAGGCTGCAGGCGCGCCCAAGTTGGTCAGAGTAAACAAGTGGATAATGTTTTCTGCCT
GCTCCCTGATGGGCTTATCCCTGTGCTTATTGTAAGCAGAAAGCACCTTATCGAGGTTAGCGTCGGCGAG
GATCACTCTTTTGGAGAATTCGCTTATTTGCTCGATGATCTCATCAAGGTAGTGTTTGTGTTGTTCCACG
AACAGCTGCTTCTGCTCATTATCTTCGGGAGACCCTTTGAGCTTTTCATAGTGGCTGGCCAGATACAAGA
AATTAACGTATTTAGAGGGCAGTGCCAGCTCGTTACCTTTCTGCAGCTCGCCCGCACTAGCGAGCATTCG
TTTCCGGCCGTTTTCAAGCTCAAAGAGAGAGTACTTGGGAAGCTTAATGATGAGGTCTTTTTTGACCTCT
TTATATCCTTTCGCCTCGAGAAAGTCGATGGGGTTTTTTTCGAAGCTTGATCGCTCCATGATTGTGATGC
CCAGCAGTTCCTTGACGCTTTTGAGTTTTTTAGACTTCCCTTTCTCCACTTTGGCCACAACCAGTACACT
GTAAGCGACTGTAGGAGAATCGAATCCGCCGTATTTCTTGGGGTCCCAATCTTTTTTGCGTGCGATCAGC
TTGTCGCTGTTCCTTTTCGGGAGGATACTTTCCTTGGA
